>Addgene plasmid #110102 | SB_concave | addgene full sequence | sequence record 211287 | Addgene NGS Result
AAGAAACCAATTGTCCATATTGCATCAGACATTGCCGTCACTGCGTCTTTTACTGGCACTTCTCGCTAAC
CAAACCGGTAACCCCGCTTATTAAAAGCATTCTGTAACAAAGCGGGACCAAAGCCATGACAAAAACGCGT
AACAAAAGTGTCTATAATCACGGCAGAAAAGTCCACATTGATTATTTGCACGGCGTCACACTTTGCTATG
CCATAGCATTTTTATCCATAAGATTAGCGGATCCTACCTGACGCTTTTTATCGCAACTCTCTACTGTTTC
TCCATACCCGTTTTTTGGGCTAACAGGAGGAATTAACCATGAAATACCTGCTGCCGACCGCTGCTGCTGG
TCTGCTGCTCCTCGCTGCCCAGCCGGCGATGGCCATGGATATCGGAATTAATTCGGATCCGAATTCGAGC
TCACATCACCATCACCATCACCATCACCATCACCCCATGAAAATCGAAGAAGGTAAACTGGTAATCTGGA
TTAACGGCGATAAAGGCTATAACGGTCTCGCTGAAGTCGGTAAGAAATTCGAGAAAGATACCGGAATTAA
AGTCACCGTTGAGCATCCGGATAAACTGGAAGAGAAATTCCCACAGGTTGCGGCAACTGGCGATGGCCCT
GACATTATCTTCTGGGCACACGACCGCTTTGGTGGCTACGCTCAATCTGGCCTGTTGGCTGAAATCACCC
CGGACAAAGCGTTCCAGGACAAGCTGTATCCGTTTACCTGGGATGCCGTACGTTACAACGGCAAGCTGAT
TGCTTACCCGATCGCTGTTGAAGCGTTATCGCTGATTTATAACAAAGATCTGCTGCCGAACCCGCCAAAA
ACCTGGGAAGAGATCCCGGCGCTGGATAAAGAACTGAAAGCGAAAGGTAAGAGCGCGCTGATGTTCAACC
TGCAAGAACCGTACTTCACCTGGCCGCTGATTGCTGCTGACGGGGGTTATGCGTTCAAGTATGAAAACGG
CAAGTACGACATTAAAGACGTGGGCGTGGATAACGCTGGCGCGAAAGCGGGTCTGACCTTCCTGGTTGAC
CTGATTAAAAACAAACACATGAATGCAGACACCGATTACTCCATCGCAGAAGCTGCCTTTAATAAAGGCG
AAACAGCGATGACCATCAACGGCCCGTGGGCATGGTCCAACATCGACACCAGCAAAGTGAATTATGGTGT
AACGGTACTGCCGACCTTCAAGGGTCAACCATCCAAACCGTTCGTTGGCGTGCTGAGCGCAGGTATTAAC
GCCGCCAGTCCGAACAAAGAGCTGGCAAAAGAGTTCCTCGAAAACTATCTGCTGACTGATGAAGGTCTGG
AAGCGGTTAATAAAGACAAACCGCTGGGTGCCGTAGCGCTGAAGTCTTACGAGGAAGAGTTGGCGAAAGA
TCCACGTATTGCCGCCACTATGGAAAACGCCCAGAAAGGTGAAATCATGCCGAACATCCCGCAGATGTCC
GCTTTCTGGTATGCCGTGCGTACTGCGGTGATCAACGCCGCCAGCGGTCGTCAGACTGTCGATGAAGCCC
TGAAAGACGCGCAGACTCCGGGTAGCCTGGAAGTTCTGTTCCAGGGGCCCAGTCAGGTTCAGCTGGTTGA
GAGCGGTGGTGGCCTGGTCCAAGCTGGCGGTTCGCTGCGTCTGAGCTGCGCCGCAAGCGGTTTCCCGGTG
AGCAGCAGCACGATGACCTGGTATCGTCAGGCACCGGGCAAAGAACGTGAGTGGGTCGCGGCGATTTCCA
GCTCTGGTAGCACCACGACCTACGCAGATTCTGTTAAGGGCCGCTTTACCATCAGCCGCGACAACGCGAA
GAATACGGTCTATTTGCAGATGAATAGCCTGAAACCGGAAGATACCGCGGTTTACTACTGTACCGTGACG
GTGGGTAGCACCTACACGGGCCAAGGTACCCAAGTGACTGTGAGCGCATAATAACTAGAACAAAAACTCA
TCTCAGAAGAGGATCTGAATAGCGCCGTCGACCATCATCATCATCATCATTGAGTTTAAACGGTCTCCAG
CTTGGCTGTTTTGGCGGATGAGAGAAGATTTTCAGCCTGATACAGATTAAATCAGAACGCAGAAGCGGTC
TGATAAAACAGAATTTGCCTGGCGGCAGTAGCGCGGTGGTCCCACCTGACCCCATGCCGAACTCAGAAGT
GAAACGCCGTAGCGCCGATGGTAGTGTGGGGTCTCCCCATGCGAGAGTAGGGAACTGCCAGGCATCAAAT
AAAACGAAAGGCTCAGTCGAAAGACTGGGCCTTTCGTTTTATCTGTTGTTTGTCGGTGAACGCTCTCCTG
AGTAGGACAAATCCGCCGGGAGCGGATTTGAACGTTGCGAAGCAACGGCCCGGAGGGTGGCGGGCAGGAC
GCCCGCCATAAACTGCCAGGCATCAAATTAAGCAGAAGGCCATCCTGACGGATGGCCTTTTTGCGTTTCT
ACAAACTCTTTTGTTTATTTTTCTAAATACATTCAAATATGTATCCGCTCATGAGACAATAACCCTGATA
AATGCTTCAATAATATTGAAAAAGGAAGAGTATGAGTATTCAACATTTCCGTGTCGCCCTTATTCCCTTT
TTTGCGGCATTTTGCCTTCCTGTTTTTGCTCACCCAGAAACGCTGGTGAAAGTAAAAGATGCTGAAGATC
AGTTGGGTGCACGAGTGGGTTACATCGAACTGGATCTCAACAGCGGTAAGATCCTTGAGAGTTTTCGCCC
CGAAGAACGTTTTCCAATGATGAGCACTTTTAAAGTTCTGCTATGTGGCGCGGTATTATCCCGTGTTGAC
GCCGGGCAAGAGCAACTCGGTCGCCGCATACACTATTCTCAGAATGACTTGGTTGAGTACTCACCAGTCA
CAGAAAAGCATCTTACGGATGGCATGACAGTAAGAGAATTATGCAGTGCTGCCATAACCATGAGTGATAA
CACTGCGGCCAACTTACTTCTGACAACGATCGGAGGACCGAAGGAGCTAACCGCTTTTTTGCACAACATG
GGGGATCATGTAACTCGCCTTGATCGTTGGGAACCGGAGCTGAATGAAGCCATACCAAACGACGAGCGTG
ACACCACGATGCCTGTAGCAATGGCAACAACGTTGCGCAAACTATTAACTGGCGAACTACTTACTCTAGC
TTCCCGGCAACAATTAATAGACTGGATGGAGGCGGATAAAGTTGCAGGACCACTTCTGCGCTCGGCCCTT
CCGGCTGGCTGGTTTATTGCTGATAAATCTGGAGCCGGTGAGCGTGGGTCTCGCGGTATCATTGCAGCAC
TGGGGCCAGATGGTAAGCCCTCCCGTATCGTAGTTATCTACACGACGGGGAGTCAGGCAACTATGGATGA
ACGAAATAGACAGATCGCTGAGATAGGTGCCTCACTGATTAAGCATTGGTAACTGTCAGACCAAGTTTAC
TCATATATACTTTAGATTGATTTAAAACTTCATTTTTAATTTAAAAGGATCTAGGTGAAGATCCTTTTTG
ATAATCTCATGACCAAAATCCCTTAACGTGAGTTTTCGTTCCACTGAGCGTCAGACCCCGTAGAAAAGAT
CAAAGGATCTTCTTGAGATCCTTTTTTTCTGCGCGTAATCTGCTGCTTGCAAACAAAAAAACCACCGCTA
CCAGCGGTGGTTTGTTTGCCGGATCAAGAGCTACCAACTCTTTTTCCGAAGGTAACTGGCTTCAGCAGAG
CGCAGATACCAAATACTGTCCTTCTAGTGTAGCCGTAGTTAGGCCACCACTTCAAGAACTCTGTAGCACC
GCCTACATACCTCGCTCTGCTAATCCTGTTACCAGTGGCTGCTGCCAGTGGCGATAAGTCGTGTCTTACC
GGGTTGGACTCAAGACGATAGTTACCGGATAAGGCGCAGCGGTCGGGCTGAACGGGGGGTTCGTGCACAC
AGCCCAGCTTGGAGCGAACGACCTACACCGAACTGAGATACCTACAGCGTGAGCTATGAGAAAGCGCCAC
GCTTCCCGAAGGGAGAAAGGCGGACAGGTATCCGGTAAGCGGCAGGGTCGGAACAGGAGAGCGCACGAGG
GAGCTTCCAGGGGGAAACGCCTGGTATCTTTATAGTCCTGTCGGGTTTCGCCACCTCTGACTTGAGCGTC
GATTTTTGTGATGCTCGTCAGGGGGGCGGAGCCTATGGAAAAACGCCAGCAACGCGGCCTTTTTACGGTT
CCTGGCCTTTTGCTGGCCTTTTGCTCACATGTTCTTTCCTGCGTTATCCCCTGATTCTGTGGATAACCGT
ATTACCGCCTTTGAGTGAGCTGATACCGCTCGCCGCAGCCGAACGACCGAGCGCAGCGAGTCAGTGAGCG
AGGAAGCGGAAGTGCCCCTGATGCGGTATTTTCTCCTTACGCATCTGTGCGGTATTTCACACCGCATATG
GTGCACTCTCAGTACAATCTGCTCTGATGCCGCATAGTTAAGCCAGTATACACTCCGCTATCGCTACGTG
ACTGGGTCATGGCTGCGCCCCGACACCCGCCAACACCCGCTGACGCGCCCTGACGGGCTTGTCTGCTCCC
GGCATCCGCTTACAGACAAGCTGTGACCGTCTCCGGGAGCTGCATGTGTCAGAGGTTTTCACCGTCATCA
CCGAAACGCGCGAGGCAGCAGATCAATTCGCGCGCGAAGGCGAAGCGGCATGCATAATGTGCCTGTCAAA
TGGACGAAGCAGGGATTCTGCAAACCCTATGCTACTCCGTCAAGCCGTCAATTGTCTGATTCGTTACCAA
TTATGACAACTTGACGGCTACATCATTCACTTTTTCTTCACAACCGGCACGGAACTCGCTCGGGCTGGCC
CCGGTGCATTTTTTAAATACCCGCGAGAAATAGAGTTGATCGTCAAAACCAACATTGCGACCGACGGTGG
CGATAGGCATCCGGGTGGTGCTCAAAAGCAGCTTCGCCTGGCTGATACGTTGGTCCTCGCGCCAGCTTAA
GACGCTAATCCCTAACTGCTGGCGGAAAAGATGTGACAGACGCGACGGCGACAAGCAAACATGCTGTGCG
ACGCTGGCGATATCAAAATTGCTGTCTGCCAGGTGATCGCTGATGTACTGACAAGCCTCGCGTACCCGAT
TATCCATCGGTGGATGGAGCGACTCGTTAATCGCTTCCATGCGCCGCAGTAACAATTGCTCAAGCAGATT
TATCGCCAGCAGCTCCGAATAGCGCCCTTCCCCTTGCCCGGCGTTAATGATTTGCCCAAACAGGTCGCTG
AAATGCGGCTGGTGCGCTTCATCCGGGCGAAAGAACCCCGTATTGGCAAATATTGACGGCCAGTTAAGCC
ATTCATGCCAGTAGGCGCGCGGACGAAAGTAAACCCACTGGTGATACCATTCGCGAGCCTCCGGATGACG
ACCGTAGTGATGAATCTCTCCTGGCGGGAACAGCAAAATATCACCCGGTCGGCAAACAAATTCTCGTCCC
TGATTTTTCACCACCCCCTGACCGCGAATGGTGAGATTGAGAATATAACCTTTCATTCCCAGCGGTCGGT
CGATAAAAAAATCGAGATAACCGTTGGCCTCAATCGGCGTTAAACCCGCCACCAGATGGGCATTAAACGA
GTATCCCGGCAGCAGGGGATCATTTTGCGCTTCAGCCATACTTTTCATACTCCCGCCATTCAGAG
Features (pLannotate 1.2.2; 15 found; start..end, strand, type, name):
    120..285     +  promoter       araBAD promoter: araBAD; promoter of the L-arabinose operon of E. coli; the araC regulatory gene is transcribed in the opposite direction (Guzman et al., 1995)
    319..384     +  sig_peptide    pelB signal sequence: leader peptide for secretion; pelB (fragment)
    427..450     +  CDS            8xHis: 8xHis affinity tag
    457..1557    +  CDS            MBP: maltose binding protein from E. coli; malE (mutated); This version of the gene does not encode a signal sequence, so MBP will remain in the cytosol.
   1594..1938    +  CDS            HV02_CANLF: Experimental evidence at protein level: Swiss-Prot protein existence level 1. From Canis lupus familiaris (Dog) (Canis familiaris).
   1993..2010    +  CDS            capTEV™ (fragment): composite tag for in vivo biotinylation, TEV protease cleavage, and 6xHis tagging
   2117..2232    +  ncRNA          5S rRNA: Accession: RF00001 - 5S ribosomal RNA
   2236..2322    +  terminator     rrnB T1 terminator: Escherichia coli rrnB; transcription terminator T1 from the E. coli rrnB gene
   2414..2441    +  terminator     rrnB T2 terminator: transcription terminator T2 from the E. coli rrnB gene
   2460..2551    +  promoter       AmpR promoter: bla
   2552..3412    +  CDS            AmpR: β-lactamase; bla; confers resistance to ampicillin, carbenicillin, and related antibiotics
   3583..4171    +  rep_origin     ori: high-copy-number ColE1/pMB1/pBR322/pUC origin of replication
   4357..4497    -  misc_feature   bom: basis of mobility region from pBR322
   4599..4639    -  CDS            rop (fragment): Rop protein, which maintains plasmids at low copy number; rop
   4761..5639    -  CDS            araC: L-arabinose regulatory protein; araC
