[The description below was written by a language model from this plasmid's Addgene catalogue record and pLannotate feature annotations shown in this document.]
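Description:
SB_concave is a bacterial expression plasmid built on the pBXPHM3 backbone and carrying the scaffold sybody (synthetic single-domain antibody) of the concave library. It is maintained in E. coli through a high-copy ColE1/pUC-type origin and selected with ampicillin via the bla gene under its own promoter. A pBR322-derived bom region and a short rop fragment are also annotated, the latter too truncated to encode functional Rop, which fits the recorded high copy number.

Expression is driven by the arabinose-inducible araBAD (PBAD) promoter, with the araC regulator encoded divergently on the same plasmid, so transcription is repressed in the absence of L-arabinose and can be titrated by adding it. The annotated open reading frame begins with a pelB leader, which directs the product to the periplasm, an environment that favours disulfide bond formation in immunoglobulin domains. It continues with a histidine tag (annotated as 8xHis) and a signal-less maltose binding protein that serves as a solubility and purification partner. Next comes a segment of about 345 nt that the annotation software matched to a canine immunoglobulin heavy-chain variable region. This match is a homology hit that most likely marks the sybody scaffold itself. A short downstream fragment was matched to a composite TEV/His tag; its function is not stated in the record, nor is any protease site between MBP and the sybody. Transcription ends at the rrnB T1 and T2 terminators.

The plasmid serves as a source of the non-randomised concave framework, for periplasmic production and affinity purification of this scaffold as a His-MBP fusion. The associated work used sybodies to trap conformations of membrane proteins. The cloning sites used are not recorded.
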