Addgene plasmid #110102: SB_concave
Purpose: pBXPHM3 with scaffold Sybody of the concave library
Depositing lab: Markus Seeger. Depositing organization: University of Zurich. Publication: Synthetic single domain antibodies for the conformational trapping of membrane proteins. Zimmermann I, Egloff P, Hutter CA, Arnold FM, Stohler P, Bocquet N, Hug MN, Huber S, Siegrist M, Hetemann L, Gera J, Gmur S, Spies P, Gygax D, Geertsma ER, Dawson RJ, Seeger MA. Elife. 2018 May 24;7. pii: 34317. doi: 10.7554/eLife.34317. PubMed 29792401.
Backbone
  Vector backbone: pBXPHM3
  Vector type: Bacterial Expression
Growth in bacteria
  Bacterial resistance: Ampicillin, 100 μg/mL
  Growth temperature: 37°C
  Growth strain: DH5alpha
  Copy number: High Copy
Gene/Insert
  Gene/Insert name: scaffold Sybody of the concave library
  Promoter: PBAD
  Tag / fusion protein: His (N terminal on backbone)
  Cloning method: Restriction Enzyme; 5′ cloning site unknown (unknown if destroyed); 3′ cloning site unknown (unknown if destroyed)
Terms and licenses: Academic/Nonprofit Terms; Industry Terms: Not Available to Industry
How to cite: SB_concave was a gift from Markus Seeger (Addgene plasmid # 110102 ; http://n2t.net/addgene:110102 ; RRID:Addgene_110102)
